Addgene plasmid #108547: pAN19-TIR1-GUS-NOSt
Purpose: Cloning vector including C-terminally GUS-tagged Arabidopsis auxin receptor TIR1 [Wild type] and NOS terminator
Depositing lab: Keiko Torii. Depositing organization: Nagoya University. Publication: Chemical hijacking of auxin signaling with an engineered auxin-TIR1 pair. Uchida N, Takahashi K, Iwasaki R, Yamada R, Yoshimura M, Endo TA, Kimura S, Zhang H, Nomoto M, Tada Y, Kinoshita T, Itami K, Hagihara S, Torii KU. Nat Chem Biol. 2018 Mar;14(3):299-305. doi: 10.1038/nchembio.2555. Epub 2018 Jan 22. PubMed 29355850.
Backbone
  Vector backbone: pAN19
  Backbone size w/o insert (bp): 2700
  Total vector size (bp): 6600
  Vector type: Cloning vector
Growth in bacteria
  Bacterial resistance: Ampicillin, 100 μg/mL
  Growth temperature: 37°C
  Growth strain: DH5alpha
  Copy number: High Copy
Gene/Insert
  Gene/Insert name: TRANSPORT INHIBITOR RESPONSE 1 fused with GUS and NOS terminator (alt name: TIR1)
  Species: A. thaliana (mustard weed)
  Insert size (bp): 3882
  Entrez Gene: TIR1 (a.k.a. AT3G62980, AtTIR1, TRANSPORT INHIBITOR RESPONSE 1)
  Tag / fusion protein: GUS (C terminal on insert)
  Cloning method: Restriction Enzyme; 5′ cloning site SmaI (not destroyed); 3′ cloning site EcoRI (not destroyed)
  Sequencing primers: 5′ gccgattcattaatgcagctg; 3′ AAGGGGGATGTGCTGCAAGG
Terms and licenses: Academic/Nonprofit Terms; Industry Terms: Not Available to Industry
How to cite: pAN19-TIR1-GUS-NOSt was a gift from Keiko Torii (Addgene plasmid # 108547 ; http://n2t.net/addgene:108547 ; RRID:Addgene_108547)
