[The description below was written by a language model from this plasmid's Addgene catalogue record and pLannotate feature annotations shown in this document.]
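Description:
pAN19-TIR1-GUS-NOSt is a small, high-copy bacterial cloning vector of about 6.6 kb, built on the roughly 2.7 kb pAN19 backbone. The feature table shows that this backbone is pUC-like. It is propagated in E. coli through a ColE1/pMB1-type origin and selected with ampicillin via a β-lactamase gene under its own promoter. Flanking the insert are the usual pUC remnants: CAP binding site, lac promoter and operator, part of the pUC18/19 multiple cloning site, and a lacZα fragment. The short hits to RSF ori, lacI, bom and rop are annotated only as fragments and are probably not functional elements.

The insert, about 3.9 kb and cloned between SmaI and EcoRI sites that were both preserved, carries the wild-type Arabidopsis thaliana TRANSPORT INHIBITOR RESPONSE 1 (TIR1) coding sequence. TIR1 is the F-box auxin receptor that, within the SCF(TIR1) ubiquitin ligase, targets Aux/IAA repressors for proteasomal degradation. It is followed by E. coli uidA (β-glucuronidase, GUS), recorded as a C-terminal tag, and the fusion is closed by the nopaline synthase (NOS) terminator and polyadenylation signal for plant expression.

No plant promoter is annotated upstream of TIR1, and no T-DNA borders or plant selection marker are present. The plasmid is therefore an intermediate holding a promoterless TIR1-GUS-NOSt cassette rather than a ready-to-use plant transformation vector. A promoter of choice could presumably be added and the cassette moved into a binary vector, though the record does not describe such downstream steps. The GUS tag would allow histochemical detection of the receptor fusion in plant tissue. The associated work concerns an engineered auxin–TIR1 pair, for which this plasmid supplies the wild-type receptor version.
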