Features (pLannotate 1.2.2; 15 found; start..end, strand, type, name):
      1..55      +  rep_origin     RSF ori (fragment): Plasmids containing the RSF 1030 origin of replication can be propagated in E. coli cells that contain additional plasmids with compatible origins.
     57..149     +  CDS            lacI (fragment): lac repressor; lacI; The lac repressor binds to the lac operator to inhibit transcription in E. coli. This inhibition can be relieved by adding lactose or isopropyl-β-D-thiogalactopyranoside (IPTG).
    162..183     +  protein_bind   CAP binding site: CAP binding activates transcription in the presence of cAMP. E. coli catabolite activator protein
    198..228     +  promoter       lac promoter: promoter for the E. coli lac operon
    236..252     +  protein_bind   lac operator: The lac repressor binds to the lac operator to inhibit transcription in E. coli. This inhibition can be relieved by adding lactose or isopropyl-β-D-thiogalactopyranoside (IPTG). lac repressor encoded by lacI
    298..335     -  misc_feature   MCS (fragment): pUC18/19 multiple cloning site
    345..2126    +  CDS            TIR1: TIR1_ARATH - Also known as FBL1, WEI1. Experimental evidence at protein level: Swiss-Prot protein existence level 1. Auxin receptor that mediates Aux/IAA proteins proteasomal degradation and auxin-regulated transcription. The SCF(TIR1) E3 ubiquitin ligase complex is involved in auxin-mediated signaling pathway that regulate root and hypocotyl growth, lateral root formation, cell elongation, and gravitropism. Appears to allow pericycle cells to overcome G2 arrest prior to lateral root development. Plays a role in ethylene signaling in roots. Confers sensitivity to the virulent bacterial pathoge
   2151..3959    +  CDS            uidA: BGLR_ECOLI - Also known as gurA, gusA. Experimental evidence at protein level: Swiss-Prot protein existence level 1. From Escherichia coli (strain K12).
   3974..4226    +  terminator     NOS terminator: nopaline synthase terminator and poly(A) signal
   4249..4404    +  CDS            lacZα (fragment): LacZα fragment of β-galactosidase; lacZ fragment
   4410..4509    -  misc_feature   bom (fragment): basis of mobility region from pBR322
   4611..4646    -  CDS            rop (fragment): Rop protein, which maintains plasmids at low copy number; rop
   4741..4845    +  promoter       AmpR promoter: bla
   4846..5706    +  CDS            AmpR: β-lactamase; bla; confers resistance to ampicillin, carbenicillin, and related antibiotics
   5877..6465    +  rep_origin     ori: high-copy-number ColE1/pMB1/pBR322/pUC origin of replication
>Addgene plasmid #108547 | pAN19-TIR1-GUS-NOSt | addgene full sequence | sequence record 210059 | Addgene NGS Result
GCTCGCCGCAGCCGAACGACCGAGCGCAGCGAGTCAGTGAGCGAGGAAGCGGAAGAGCGCCCAATACGCA
AACCGCCTCTCCCCGCGCGTTGGCCGATTCATTAATGCAGCTGGCACGACAGGTTTCCCGACTGGAAAGC
GGGCAGTGAGCGCAACGCAATTAATGTGAGTTAGCTCACTCATTAGGCACCCCAGGCTTTACACTTTATG
CTTCCGGCTCGTATGTTGTGTGGAATTGTGAGCGGATAACAATTTCACACAGGAAACAGCTATGACCATG
AGGCGCGCCGCGGCCGCAAGCTTGCATGCCTGCAGGTCGACTCTAGAGGATCCCCCGGGCCGCAATGCAG
AAGCGAATAGCCTTGTCGTTTCCAGAAGAGGTACTAGAGCATGTGTTCTCGTTTATTCAGCTGGATAAGG
ATAGGAACTCAGTCTCTCTGGTGTGCAAGTCATGGTACGAGATCGAGCGGTGGTGCAGGAGGAAAGTCTT
CATCGGGAACTGCTACGCCGTGAGTCCAGCGACGGTGATTAGGAGGTTCCCGAAAGTGAGATCCGTGGAG
CTTAAAGGAAAACCTCACTTTGCTGACTTTAATTTGGTACCTGACGGATGGGGAGGTTACGTGTATCCAT
GGATTGAGGCCATGTCTTCGTCTTACACGTGGCTTGAAGAGATAAGGCTGAAGAGGATGGTGGTCACCGA
CGATTGCTTGGAGCTCATAGCCAAGTCTTTTAAGAATTTTAAGGTACTAGTGCTTTCTTCCTGCGAAGGC
TTCTCCACCGATGGTCTCGCTGCTATCGCTGCCACTTGCAGGAATCTGAAAGAGCTTGACTTACGAGAGA
GTGATGTTGACGACGTTAGTGGCCACTGGCTTAGCCATTTCCCAGATACATACACTTCTTTGGTATCACT
CAATATATCTTGCTTAGCATCTGAGGTCAGTTTCTCTGCTCTGGAAAGGCTGGTGACTAGGTGTCCCAAT
CTCAAGTCTCTCAAGCTTAACCGAGCTGTTCCACTTGAAAAATTGGCTACTTTACTTCAAAGAGCACCTC
AATTGGAGGAATTGGGCACTGGTGGGTACACTGCAGAAGTGCGACCAGATGTTTACTCTGGTTTATCTGT
AGCGCTCTCTGGGTGCAAGGAATTGAGGTGCTTATCTGGATTTTGGGATGCTGTTCCTGCCTATCTTCCA
GCAGTTTATTCGGTTTGCAGTCGGCTTACAACTTTGAATCTGAGTTATGCAACAGTCCAGAGCTATGATC
TTGTCAAGCTTCTTTGTCAATGCCCTAAACTGCAGCGCCTCTGGGTGCTTGACTACATCGAGGATGCTGG
TCTTGAGGTGCTTGCTTCAACCTGCAAGGACCTACGCGAGCTGAGAGTGTTTCCGTCCGAGCCTTTTGTC
ATGGAACCAAATGTGGCATTGACGGAACAGGGGCTTGTCTCCGTCTCCATGGGCTGTCCAAAACTCGAGT
CGGTTCTCTACTTCTGCCGTCAAATGACCAATGCTGCATTGATAACCATTGCTAGGAACCGTCCCAACAT
GACTCGCTTCCGTTTGTGCATCATTGAGCCAAAAGCCCCAGACTATCTGACTCTAGAGCCACTGGATATT
GGATTTGGAGCCATAGTAGAGCACTGCAAGGATCTCCGTCGCCTCTCTCTATCTGGCCTCTTGACCGACA
AGGTTTTTGAATACATTGGGACATATGCCAAGAAGATGGAAATGCTCTCAGTGGCATTTGCAGGAGACAG
TGACTTAGGCATGCATCATGTTTTGTCCGGGTGCGATAGCTTGAGGAAACTAGAGATAAGGGACTGCCCG
TTTGGAGACAAGGCGCTTTTGGCCAATGCTTCAAAGCTGGAGACAATGCGATCCCTTTGGATGTCTTCTT
GTTCCGTGAGTTTTGGAGCCTGCAAGTTACTAGGACAGAAGATGCCAAAGCTGAATGTGGAAGTCATCGA
TGAACGGGGTGCACCGGACTCGAGACCAGAGAGCTGCCCTGTTGAGAGAGTCTTCATATACCGAACAGTG
GCTGGTCCTCGATTTGACATGCCTGGCTTCGTCTGGAACATGGACCAAGACTCAACAATGAGGTTTTCCA
GGCAAATCATTACTACTAACGGATTAGTCGAGGGTGGCTCGACCGGTGGTATGTTACGTCCTGTAGAAAC
CCCAACCCGTGAAATCAAAAAACTCGACGGCCTGTGGGCATTCAGTCTGGATCGCGAAAACTGTGGAATT
GATCAGCGTTGGTGGGAAAGCGCGTTACAAGAAAGCCGGGCAATTGCTGTGCCAGGCAGTTTTAACGATC
AGTTCGCCGATGCAGATATTCGTAATTATGCGGGCAACGTCTGGTATCAGCGCGAAGTCTTTATACCGAA
AGGTTGGGCAGGCCAGCGTATCGTGCTGCGTTTCGATGCGGTCACTCATTACGGCAAAGTGTGGGTCAAT
AATCAGGAAGTGATGGAGCATCAGGGCGGCTATACGCCATTTGAAGCCGATGTCACGCCGTATGTTATTG
CCGGGAAAAGTGTACGTATCACCGTTTGTGTGAACAACGAACTGAACTGGCAGACTATCCCGCCGGGAAT
GGTGATTACCGACGAAAACGGCAAGAAAAAGCAGTCTTACTTCCATGATTTCTTTAACTATGCCGGAATC
CATCGCAGCGTAATGCTCTACACCACGCCGAACACCTGGGTGGACGATATCACCGTGGTGACGCATGTCG
CGCAAGACTGTAACCACGCGTCTGTTGACTGGCAGGTGGTGGCCAATGGTGATGTCAGCGTTGAACTGCG
TGATGCGGATCAACAGGTGGTTGCAACTGGACAAGGCACTAGCGGGACTTTGCAAGTGGTGAATCCGCAC
CTCTGGCAACCGGGTGAAGGTTATCTCTATGAACTGTGCGTCACAGCCAAAAGCCAGACAGAGTGTGATA
TCTACCCGCTTCGCGTCGGCATCCGGTCAGTGGCAGTGAAGGGCGAACAGTTCCTGATTAACCACAAACC
GTTCTACTTTACTGGCTTTGGTCGTCATGAAGATGCGGACTTGCGTGGCAAAGGATTCGATAACGTGCTG
ATGGTGCACGACCACGCATTAATGGACTGGATTGGGGCCAACTCCTACCGTACCTCGCATTACCCTTACG
CTGAAGAGATGCTCGACTGGGCAGATGAACATGGCATCGTGGTGATTGATGAAACTGCTGCTGTCGGCTT
TAACCTCTCTTTAGGCATTGGTTTCGAAGCGGGCAACAAGCCGAAAGAACTGTACAGCGAAGAGGCAGTC
AACGGGGAAACTCAGCAAGCGCACTTACAGGCGATTAAAGAGCTGATAGCGCGTGACAAAAACCACCCAA
GCGTGGTGATGTGGAGTATTGCCAACGAACCGGATACCCGTCCGCAAGGTGCACGGGAATATTTCGCGCC
ACTGGCGGAAGCAACGCGTAAACTCGACCCGACGCGTCCGATCACCTGCGTCAATGTAATGTTCTGCGAC
GCTCACACCGATACCATCAGCGATCTCTTTGATGTGCTGTGCCTGAACCGTTATTACGGATGGTATGTCC
AAAGCGGCGATTTGGAAACGGCAGAGAAGGTACTGGAAAAAGAACTTCTGGCCTGGCAGGAGAAACTGCA
TCAGCCGATTATCATCACCGAATACGGCGTGGATACGTTAGCCGGGCTGCACTCAATGTACACCGACATG
TGGAGTGAAGAGTATCAGTGTGCATGGCTGGATATGTATCACCGCGTCTTTGATCGCGTCAGCGCCGTCG
TCGGTGAACAGGTATGGAATTTCGCCGATTTTGCGACCTCGCAAGGCATATTGCGCGTTGGCGGTAACAA
GAAAGGGATCTTCACTCGCGACCGCAAACCGAAGTCGGCGGCTTTTCTGCTGCAAAAACGCTGGACTGGC
ATGAACTTCGGTGAAAAACCGCAGCAGGGAGGCAAACAATGAGAGCTCTCCCCGATCGTTCAAACATTTG
GCAATAAAGTTTCTTAAGATTGAATCCTGTTGCCGGTCTTGCGATGATTATCATATAATTTCTGTTGAAT
TACGTTAAGCATGTAATAATTAACATGTAATGCATGACGTTATTTATGAGATGGGTTTTTATGATTAGAG
TCCCGCAATTATACATTTAATACGCGATAGAAAACAAAATATAGCGCGCAAACTAGGATAAATTATCGCG
CGCGGTGTCATCTATGTTACTAGATCGAATTCGGCGCGCCGCGGCCGCTCACTGGCCGTCGTTTTACAAC
GTCGTGACTGGGAAAACCCTGGCGTTACCCAACTTAATCGCCTTGCAGCACATCCCCCTTTCGCCAGCTG
GCGTAATAGCGAAGAGGCCCGCACCGATCGCCCTTCCCAACAGTTGCGCAGCCTGAATGGCGAATGGCGC
CTGATGCGGTATTTTCTCCTTACGCATCTGTGCGGTATTTCACACCGCATATGGTGCACTCTCAGTACAA
TCTGCTCTGATGCCGCATAGTTAAGCCAGCCCCGACACCCGCCAACACCCGCTGACGCGCCCTGACGGGC
TTGTCTGCTCCCGGCATCCGCTTACAGACAAGCTGTGACCGTCTCCGGGAGCTGCATGTGTCAGAGGTTT
TCACCGTCATCACCGAAACGCGCGAGACGAAAGGGCCTCGTGATACGCCTATTTTTATAGGTTAATGTCA
TGATAATAATGGTTTCTTAGACGTCAGGTGGCACTTTTCGGGGAAATGTGCGCGGAACCCCTATTTGTTT
ATTTTTCTAAATACATTCAAATATGTATCCGCTCATGAGACAATAACCCTGATAAATGCTTCAATAATAT
TGAAAAAGGAAGAGTATGAGTATTCAACATTTCCGTGTCGCCCTTATTCCCTTTTTTGCGGCATTTTGCC
TTCCTGTTTTTGCTCACCCAGAAACGCTGGTGAAAGTAAAAGATGCTGAAGATCAGTTGGGTGCACGAGT
GGGTTACATCGAACTGGATCTCAACAGCGGTAAGATCCTTGAGAGTTTTCGCCCCGAAGAACGTTTTCCA
ATGATGAGCACTTTTAAAGTTCTGCTATGTGGCGCGGTATTATCCCGTATTGACGCCGGGCAAGAGCAAC
TCGGTCGCCGCATACACTATTCTCAGAATGACTTGGTTGAGTACTCACCAGTCACAGAAAAGCATCTTAC
GGATGGCATGACAGTAAGAGAATTATGCAGTGCTGCCATAACCATGAGTGATAACACTGCGGCCAACTTA
CTTCTGACAACGATCGGAGGACCGAAGGAGCTAACCGCTTTTTTGCACAACATGGGGGATCATGTAACTC
GCCTTGATCGTTGGGAACCGGAGCTGAATGAAGCCATACCAAACGACGAGCGTGACACCACGATGCCTGT
AGCAATGGCAACAACGTTGCGCAAACTATTAACTGGCGAACTACTTACTCTAGCTTCCCGGCAACAATTA
ATAGACTGGATGGAGGCGGATAAAGTTGCAGGACCACTTCTGCGCTCGGCCCTTCCGGCTGGCTGGTTTA
TTGCTGATAAATCTGGAGCCGGTGAGCGTGGGTCTCGCGGTATCATTGCAGCACTGGGGCCAGATGGTAA
GCCCTCCCGTATCGTAGTTATCTACACGACGGGGAGTCAGGCAACTATGGATGAACGAAATAGACAGATC
GCTGAGATAGGTGCCTCACTGATTAAGCATTGGTAACTGTCAGACCAAGTTTACTCATATATACTTTAGA
TTGATTTAAAACTTCATTTTTAATTTAAAAGGATCTAGGTGAAGATCCTTTTTGATAATCTCATGACCAA
AATCCCTTAACGTGAGTTTTCGTTCCACTGAGCGTCAGACCCCGTAGAAAAGATCAAAGGATCTTCTTGA
GATCCTTTTTTTCTGCGCGTAATCTGCTGCTTGCAAACAAAAAAACCACCGCTACCAGCGGTGGTTTGTT
TGCCGGATCAAGAGCTACCAACTCTTTTTCCGAAGGTAACTGGCTTCAGCAGAGCGCAGATACCAAATAC
TGTTCTTCTAGTGTAGCCGTAGTTAGGCCACCACTTCAAGAACTCTGTAGCACCGCCTACATACCTCGCT
CTGCTAATCCTGTTACCAGTGGCTGCTGCCAGTGGCGATAAGTCGTGTCTTACCGGGTTGGACTCAAGAC
GATAGTTACCGGATAAGGCGCAGCGGTCGGGCTGAACGGGGGGTTCGTGCACACAGCCCAGCTTGGAGCG
AACGACCTACACCGAACTGAGATACCTACAGCGTGAGCTATGAGAAAGCGCCACGCTTCCCGAAGGGAGA
AAGGCGGACAGGTATCCGGTAAGCGGCAGGGTCGGAACAGGAGAGCGCACGAGGGAGCTTCCAGGGGGAA
ACGCCTGGTATCTTTATAGTCCTGTCGGGTTTCGCCACCTCTGACTTGAGCGTCGATTTTTGTGATGCTC
GTCAGGGGGGCGGAGCCTATGGAAAAACGCCAGCAACGCGGCCTTTTTACGGTTCCTGGCCTTTTGCTGG
CCTTTTGCTCACATGTTCTTTCCTGCGTTATCCCCTGATTCTGTGGATAACCGTATTACCGCCTTTGAGT
GAGCTGATACC
