>Addgene plasmid #108547 | pAN19-TIR1-GUS-NOSt | depositor partial sequence | sequence record 204768 | MCS sequence of pAN19 cloning vector harboring TIR1-GUS (SmaI-SacI) and NOS (SacI-EcoRI)
TTCACACAGGAAACAGCTATGACCATGAGGCGCGCCGCGGCCGCAAGCTTGCATGCCTGCAGGTCGACTC
TAGAGGATCCCCCGGGCCGCAATGCAGAAGCGAATAGCCTTGTCGTTTCCAGAAGAGGTACTAGAGCATG
TGTTCTCGTTTATTCAGCTGGATAAGGATAGGAACTCAGTCTCTCTGGTGTGCAAGTCATGGTACGAGAT
CGAGCGGTGGTGCAGGAGGAAAGTCTTCATCGGGAACTGCTACGCCGTGAGTCCAGCGACGGTGATTAGG
AGGTTCCCGAAAGTGAGATCCGTGGAGCTTAAAGGAAAACCTCACTTTGCTGACTTTAATTTGGTACCTG
ACGGATGGGGAGGTTACGTGTATCCATGGATTGAGGCCATGTCTTCGTCTTACACGTGGCTTGAAGAGAT
AAGGCTGAAGAGGATGGTGGTCACCGACGATTGCTTGGAGCTCATAGCCAAGTCTTTTAAGAATTTTAAG
GTACTAGTGCTTTCTTCCTGCGAAGGCTTCTCCACCGATGGTCTCGCTGCTATCGCTGCCACTTGCAGGA
ATCTGAAAGAGCTTGACTTACGAGAGAGTGATGTTGACGACGTTAGTGGCCACTGGCTTAGCCATTTCCC
AGATACATACACTTCTTTGGTATCACTCAATATATCTTGCTTAGCATCTGAGGTCAGTTTCTCTGCTCTG
GAAAGGCTGGTGACTAGGTGTCCCAATCTCAAGTCTCTCAAGCTTAACCGAGCTGTTCCACTTGAAAAAT
TGGCTACTTTACTTCAAAGAGCACCTCAATTGGAGGAATTGGGCACTGGTGGGTACACTGCAGAAGTGCG
ACCAGATGTTTACTCTGGTTTATCTGTAGCGCTCTCTGGGTGCAAGGAATTGAGGTGCTTATCTGGATTT
TGGGATGCTGTTCCTGCCTATCTTCCAGCAGTTTATTCGGTTTGCAGTCGGCTTACAACTTTGAATCTGA
GTTATGCAACAGTCCAGAGCTATGATCTTGTCAAGCTTCTTTGTCAATGCCCTAAACTGCAGCGCCTCTG
GGTGCTTGACTACATCGAGGATGCTGGTCTTGAGGTGCTTGCTTCAACCTGCAAGGACCTACGCGAGCTG
AGAGTGTTTCCGTCCGAGCCTTTTGTCATGGAACCAAATGTGGCATTGACGGAACAGGGGCTTGTCTCCG
TCTCCATGGGCTGTCCAAAACTCGAGTCGGTTCTCTACTTCTGCCGTCAAATGACCAATGCTGCATTGAT
AACCATTGCTAGGAACCGTCCCAACATGACTCGCTTCCGTTTGTGCATCATTGAGCCAAAAGCCCCAGAC
TATCTGACTCTAGAGCCACTGGATATTGGATTTGGAGCCATAGTAGAGCACTGCAAGGATCTCCGTCGCC
TCTCTCTATCTGGCCTCTTGACCGACAAGGTTTTTGAATACATTGGGACATATGCCAAGAAGATGGAAAT
GCTCTCAGTGGCATTTGCAGGAGACAGTGACTTAGGCATGCATCATGTTTTGTCCGGGTGCGATAGCTTG
AGGAAACTAGAGATAAGGGACTGCCCGTTTGGAGACAAGGCGCTTTTGGCCAATGCTTCAAAGCTGGAGA
CAATGCGATCCCTTTGGATGTCTTCTTGTTCCGTGAGTTTTGGAGCCTGCAAGTTACTAGGACAGAAGAT
GCCAAAGCTGAATGTGGAAGTCATCGATGAACGGGGTGCACCGGACTCGAGACCAGAGAGCTGCCCTGTT
GAGAGAGTCTTCATATACCGAACAGTGGCTGGTCCTCGATTTGACATGCCTGGCTTCGTCTGGAACATGG
ACCAAGACTCAACAATGAGGTTTTCCAGGCAAATCATTACTACTAACGGATTAGTCGAGGGTGGCTCGAC
CGGTGGTATGTTACGTCCTGTAGAAACCCCAACCCGTGAAATCAAAAAACTCGACGGCCTGTGGGCATTC
AGTCTGGATCGCGAAAACTGTGGAATTGATCAGCGTTGGTGGGAAAGCGCGTTACAAGAAAGCCGGGCAA
TTGCTGTGCCAGGCAGTTTTAACGATCAGTTCGCCGATGCAGATATTCGTAATTATGCGGGCAACGTCTG
GTATCAGCGCGAAGTCTTTATACCGAAAGGTTGGGCAGGCCAGCGTATCGTGCTGCGTTTCGATGCGGTC
ACTCATTACGGCAAAGTGTGGGTCAATAATCAGGAAGTGATGGAGCATCAGGGCGGCTATACGCCATTTG
AAGCCGATGTCACGCCGTATGTTATTGCCGGGAAAAGTGTACGTATCACCGTTTGTGTGAACAACGAACT
GAACTGGCAGACTATCCCGCCGGGAATGGTGATTACCGACGAAAACGGCAAGAAAAAGCAGTCTTACTTC
CATGATTTCTTTAACTATGCCGGAATCCATCGCAGCGTAATGCTCTACACCACGCCGAACACCTGGGTGG
ACGATATCACCGTGGTGACGCATGTCGCGCAAGACTGTAACCACGCGTCTGTTGACTGGCAGGTGGTGGC
CAATGGTGATGTCAGCGTTGAACTGCGTGATGCGGATCAACAGGTGGTTGCAACTGGACAAGGCACTAGC
GGGACTTTGCAAGTGGTGAATCCGCACCTCTGGCAACCGGGTGAAGGTTATCTCTATGAACTGTGCGTCA
CAGCCAAAAGCCAGACAGAGTGTGATATCTACCCGCTTCGCGTCGGCATCCGGTCAGTGGCAGTGAAGGG
CGAACAGTTCCTGATTAACCACAAACCGTTCTACTTTACTGGCTTTGGTCGTCATGAAGATGCGGACTTG
CGTGGCAAAGGATTCGATAACGTGCTGATGGTGCACGACCACGCATTAATGGACTGGATTGGGGCCAACT
CCTACCGTACCTCGCATTACCCTTACGCTGAAGAGATGCTCGACTGGGCAGATGAACATGGCATCGTGGT
GATTGATGAAACTGCTGCTGTCGGCTTTAACCTCTCTTTAGGCATTGGTTTCGAAGCGGGCAACAAGCCG
AAAGAACTGTACAGCGAAGAGGCAGTCAACGGGGAAACTCAGCAAGCGCACTTACAGGCGATTAAAGAGC
TGATAGCGCGTGACAAAAACCACCCAAGCGTGGTGATGTGGAGTATTGCCAACGAACCGGATACCCGTCC
GCAAGGTGCACGGGAATATTTCGCGCCACTGGCGGAAGCAACGCGTAAACTCGACCCGACGCGTCCGATC
ACCTGCGTCAATGTAATGTTCTGCGACGCTCACACCGATACCATCAGCGATCTCTTTGATGTGCTGTGCC
TGAACCGTTATTACGGATGGTATGTCCAAAGCGGCGATTTGGAAACGGCAGAGAAGGTACTGGAAAAAGA
ACTTCTGGCCTGGCAGGAGAAACTGCATCAGCCGATTATCATCACCGAATACGGCGTGGATACGTTAGCC
GGGCTGCACTCAATGTACACCGACATGTGGAGTGAAGAGTATCAGTGTGCATGGCTGGATATGTATCACC
GCGTCTTTGATCGCGTCAGCGCCGTCGTCGGTGAACAGGTATGGAATTTCGCCGATTTTGCGACCTCGCA
AGGCATATTGCGCGTTGGCGGTAACAAGAAAGGGATCTTCACTCGCGACCGCAAACCGAAGTCGGCGGCT
TTTCTGCTGCAAAAACGCTGGACTGGCATGAACTTCGGTGAAAAACCGCAGCAGGGAGGCAAACAATGAG
AGCTCTCCCCGATCGTTCAAACATTTGGCAATAAAGTTTCTTAAGATTGAATCCTGTTGCCGGTCTTGCG
ATGATTATCATATAATTTCTGTTGAATTACGTTAAGCATGTAATAATTAACATGTAATGCATGACGTTAT
TTATGAGATGGGTTTTTATGATTAGAGTCCCGCAATTATACATTTAATACGCGATAGAAAACAAAATATA
GCGCGCAAACTAGGATAAATTATCGCGCGCGGTGTCATCTATGTTACTAGATCGAATTCGGCGCGCCGCG
GCCGCTCACTGGCCGTCGTTTTACAACGTCGTGACTGGGAAAACCCTGGCGTTACCCAACTTAATCGC
